Addgene plasmid #243006: IronFist
Purpose: Genetically encoded fluorescent iron reporter
Depositing lab: Roland Malli. Depositing organization: Medical University of Graz. Publication: Tracking Intracellular Labile Iron with a Genetically Encoded Fluorescent Reporter System Based on Protein Stability. Akyol A, Cimen S, Gottschalk B, Erdogan YC, Lischnig A, Barton Alston A, Digigow R, Fluhmann B, Eroglu E, Graier WF, Malli R. ACS Sens. 2025 Aug 22;10(8):5854-5861. doi: 10.1021/acssensors.5c01165. Epub 2025 Aug 1. PubMed 40747620.
Backbone
  Vector backbone: VB240509-1013rcf.
  Backbone manufacturer: Vector Builder
  Total vector size (bp): 4811
  Vector type: Mammalian Expression ; Gateway
Growth in bacteria
  Bacterial resistance: Ampicillin, 100 μg/mL
  Growth temperature: 37°C
  Growth strain: NEB Stable
  Copy number: Unknown
Gene/Insert 1
  Gene/Insert name: Hemerythrin-like
  Species: H. sapiens (human)
  Insert size (bp): 1200
  Entrez Gene: FBXL5 (a.k.a. FBL4, FBL5, FLR1)
  Promoter: human phosphoglycerate kinase (hPGK)
  Tag / fusion protein: mNeonGreen (C terminal on insert)
  Cloning method: Gateway Cloning
  Sequencing primers: 5′ cggagcgcacgtcggcag
Gene/Insert 2
  Gene/Insert name: T2A (alt name: Ribosomal skipping sequence)
  Insert size (bp): 63
Gene/Insert 3
  Gene/Insert name: mCherry
  Insert size (bp): 713
Resource information
  A portion of this plasmid was derived from a plasmid made by: Ordered from Vector Builder
Terms and licenses: Academic/Nonprofit Terms; Industry Terms: Not Available to Industry
How to cite: IronFist was a gift from Roland Malli (Addgene plasmid # 243006 ; http://n2t.net/addgene:243006 ; RRID:Addgene_243006)
