[The description below was written by a language model from this plasmid's Addgene catalogue record and pLannotate feature annotations shown in this document.]
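Description:
IronFist is a mammalian expression plasmid of about 4.8 kb, built by Gateway cloning on a commercially supplied custom backbone, that encodes a genetically encoded fluorescent reporter of intracellular iron. It is propagated in E. coli through a high-copy ColE1/pUC-type origin and selected with ampicillin via the β-lactamase (AmpR) gene under its own promoter. No mammalian selection marker appears in the feature table, so the record suggests plain plasmid delivery to cultured mammalian cells rather than drug-selected stable lines or viral packaging.

The expression cassette lies between residual Gateway attB4 and attB2 sites. A human phosphoglycerate kinase (hPGK) promoter drives a single open reading frame. It begins with a fragment of human FBXL5, described in the catalogue as the hemerythrin-like domain, fused at its C terminus to the green-yellow fluorescent protein mNeonGreen. A T2A ribosomal skipping peptide and mCherry follow, and an SV40 polyadenylation signal lies downstream; it and a short adjacent large T antigen fragment, probably a remnant of that SV40 region, are annotated on the reverse strand.

FBXL5 is a component of an SCF ubiquitin ligase complex central to iron homeostasis, and the associated publication describes the reporter as based on protein stability, so the abundance of the FBXL5 domain–mNeonGreen fusion is expected to depend on iron availability. Because T2A releases mCherry as a separate polypeptide from the same transcript, the red signal can act as an internal reference for expression level, allowing a green-to-red ratiometric readout. The construct is intended for tracking intracellular labile iron in living cells.
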