Features (pLannotate 1.2.2; 12 found; start..end, strand, type, name):
      1..21      +  protein_bind   attB4: mutant version of attB; core recombination site for the Gateway® BP reaction BP Clonase™
     31..531     +  promoter       hPGK promoter: human phosphoglycerate kinase 1 promoter
    539..1018    +  CDS            FBXL5 (fragment): FBXL5_HUMAN - Also known as FBL4, FBL5, FLR1. Experimental evidence at protein level: Swiss-Prot protein existence level 1. Component of some SCF (SKP1-cullin-F-box) protein ligase complex that plays a central role in iron homeostasis by promoting the ubiquitination and subsequent degradation of IREB2/IRP2. Upon high iron and oxygen level, it specifically recognizes and binds IREB2/IRP2, promoting its ubiquitination and degradation by the proteasome. Promotes ubiquitination and subsequent degradation of DCTN1/p150-glued. From Homo sapiens (Human).
   1028..1732    +  CDS            mNeonGreen: mNeonGreen is a basic (constitutively fluorescent) green/yellow fluorescent protein published in 2013, derived from Branchiostoma lanceolatum. It is reported to be a very rapidly-maturing monomer with moderate acid sensitivity.
   1748..1801    +  CDS            T2A: 2A peptide from Thosea asigna virus capsid protein Eukaryotic ribosomes fail to insert a peptide bond between the Gly and Pro residues, yielding separate polypeptides.
   1802..2509    +  CDS            mCherry: mCherry is a basic (constitutively fluorescent) red fluorescent protein published in 2004, derived from Discosoma sp.. It is reported to be a very rapidly-maturing monomer with low acid sensitivity.
   2516..2540    -  protein_bind   attB2: mutant version of attB; recombination site for the Gateway® BP reaction BP Clonase™
   2569..2690    -  polyA_signal   SV40 poly(A) signal: SV40 polyadenylation signal
   2713..2781    -  CDS            large T antigen (fragment): large T antigen from SV40 (simian virus 40)
   2977..3565    -  rep_origin     ori: high-copy-number ColE1/pMB1/pBR322/pUC origin of replication
   3736..4596    -  CDS            AmpR: β-lactamase; bla; confers resistance to ampicillin, carbenicillin, and related antibiotics
   4597..4701    -  promoter       AmpR promoter: bla
>Addgene plasmid #243006 | IronFist | addgene full sequence | sequence record 486370 | Addgene NGS Result
CAACTTTGTATAGAAAAGTTGGGATCCGGGTTGCGCCTTTTCCAAGGCAGCCCTGGGTTTGCGCAGGGAC
GCGGCTGCTCTGGGCGTGGTTCCGGGAAACGCAGCGGCGCCGACCCTGGGTCTCGCACATTCTTCACGTC
CGTTCGCAGCGTCACCCGGATCTTCGCCGCTACCCTTGTGGGCCCCCCGGCGACGCTTCCTGCTCCGCCC
CTAAGTCGGGAAGGTTCCTTGCGGTTCGCGGCGTGCCGGACGTGACAAACGGAAGCCGCACGTCTCACTA
GTACCCTCGCAGACGGACAGCGCCAGGGAGCAATGGCAGCGCGCCGACCGCGATGGGCTGTGGCCAATAG
CGGCTGCTCAGCAGGGCGCGCCGAGAGCAGCGGCCGGGAAGGGGCGGTGCGGGAGGCGGGGTGTGGGGCG
GTAGTGTGGGCCCTGTTCCTGCCCGCGCGGTGTTCCGCATTCTGCAAGCCTCCGGAGCGCACGTCGGCAG
TCGGCTCCCTCGTTGACCGAATCACCGACCTCTCTCCCCAGGGCCACCATGGCGCCCTTTCCTGAAGAAG
TGGACGTCTTCACCGCCCCACACTGGCGGATGAAGCAGCTGGTGGGGCTCTACTGCGACAAGCTTTCTAA
AACCAATTTTTCCAACAACAACGATTTCCGTGCTCTTCTGCAGTCTTTGTATGCTACTTTCAAGGAGTTC
AAAATGCATGAGCAGATTGAAAATGAATACATTATTGGTTTGCTTCAACAACGCAGCCAGACCATTTATA
ATGTACATTCTGACAATAAACTCTCCGAGATGCTTAGCCTCTTTGAAAAGGGACTGAAGAATGTTAAGAA
TGAATATGAACAGTTAAATTATGCAAAACAACTGAAAGAGAGATTGGAGGCTTTTACAAGAGATTTTCTT
CCTCACATGAAAGAGGAAGAGGAGGTTTTTCAGCCCATGTTAATGGAATATTTTACCTATGAAGAGCTTA
AGGATATTAAAAAGAAAGTGATTGCACAACACTGCTCTGGCGGCGGCGTGAGTAAGGGGGAGGAAGATAA
CATGGCCTCACTTCCAGCGACTCACGAACTTCACATTTTTGGGTCCATCAATGGCGTGGATTTCGATATG
GTAGGGCAAGGGACTGGCAACCCTAACGACGGTTACGAAGAACTCAATCTGAAATCAACGAAAGGGGATT
TGCAATTTTCCCCATGGATACTCGTCCCCCATATAGGCTATGGATTCCACCAATATCTGCCGTATCCAGA
CGGAATGTCTCCGTTTCAAGCCGCAATGGTAGACGGTAGCGGTTACCAGGTCCACCGGACGATGCAATTC
GAAGATGGGGCCTCCCTGACAGTAAATTATAGATATACCTATGAAGGGAGTCACATAAAGGGAGAAGCTC
AGGTCAAAGGAACGGGTTTCCCGGCTGACGGACCGGTGATGACCAATTCACTGACCGCCGCCGATTGGTG
CCGCTCTAAAAAAACTTACCCAAATGATAAGACTATCATTTCAACTTTTAAATGGAGTTACACTACGGGG
AATGGTAAGAGGTACAGGTCAACAGCCAGGACAACTTACACATTTGCCAAGCCAATGGCGGCGAACTATT
TGAAAAATCAGCCAATGTACGTTTTCCGAAAAACCGAATTGAAACATTCTAAGACCGAGCTTAATTTCAA
GGAATGGCAAAAAGCATTTACGGATGTGATGGGGATGGATGAGCTTTACAAGGGTACCGGAAGCGGAGAG
GGCAGGGGAAGTCTTCTAACATGCGGGGACGTGGAGGAAAATCCCGGCCCCATGGTCTCCAAAGGAGAGG
AAGACAATATGGCCATTATCAAAGAGTTTATGCGATTTAAAGTGCACATGGAGGGAAGCGTCAACGGGCA
TGAGTTTGAGATTGAGGGGGAAGGAGAGGGAAGACCTTATGAAGGGACCCAGACTGCCAAACTGAAAGTC
ACCAAGGGCGGACCCCTGCCATTTGCTTGGGACATTCTGAGCCCACAATTCATGTATGGGTCCAAAGCCT
ATGTTAAACACCCGGCAGACATACCTGACTACCTCAAGCTCTCCTTTCCTGAGGGGTTTAAATGGGAGAG
GGTGATGAACTTTGAAGATGGAGGCGTCGTGACAGTAACTCAGGATAGCAGCCTGCAAGACGGGGAGTTT
ATTTACAAGGTTAAATTGCGCGGAACCAACTTTCCCAGCGATGGACCCGTGATGCAGAAGAAAACAATGG
GCTGGGAAGCATCATCCGAAAGAATGTATCCCGAAGATGGCGCGTTGAAGGGGGAAATCAAACAAAGGCT
CAAGTTGAAAGATGGAGGGCACTATGACGCTGAGGTCAAAACCACGTACAAGGCTAAAAAACCGGTACAA
CTGCCCGGAGCATATAATGTTAATATTAAGCTGGACATCACCAGCCACAATGAGGATTACACAATAGTGG
AACAGTATGAAAGAGCCGAGGGAAGACACTCAACTGGGGGCATGGATGAACTGTATAAATGATAAACCCA
GCTTTCTTGTACAAAGTGGTGATGGCCGGCCGCTTCGAGCAGACATGATAAGATACATTGATGAGTTTGG
ACAAACCACAACTAGAATGCAGTGAAAAAAATGCTTTATTTGTGAAATTTGTGATGCTATTGCTTTATTT
GTAACCATTATAAGCTGCAATAAACAAGTTAACAACAACAATTGCATTCATTTTATGTTTCAGGTTCAGG
GGGAGGTGTGGGAGGTTTTTTAAAGCAAGTAAAACCTCTACAAATGTGGTAGCGGCCGCGGCGCTCTTCC
GCTTCCTCGCTCACTGACTCGCTGCGCTCGGTCGTTCGGCTGCGGCGAGCGGTATCAGCTCACTCAAAGG
CGGTAATACGGTTATCCACAGAATCAGGGGATAACGCAGGAAAGAACATGTGAGCAAAAGGCCAGCAAAA
GGCCAGGAACCGTAAAAAGGCCGCGTTGCTGGCGTTTTTCCATAGGCTCCGCCCCCCTGACGAGCATCAC
AAAAATCGACGCTCAAGTCAGAGGTGGCGAAACCCGACAGGACTATAAAGATACCAGGCGTTTCCCCCTG
GAAGCTCCCTCGTGCGCTCTCCTGTTCCGACCCTGCCGCTTACCGGATACCTGTCCGCCTTTCTCTCTTC
GGGAAGCGTGGCGCTTTCTCATAGCTCACGCTGTAGGTATCTCAGTTCGGTGTAGGTCGTTCGCTCCAAG
CTGGGCTGTGTGCACGAACCCCCCGTTCAGCCCGACCGCTGCGCCTTATCCGGTAACTATCGTCTTGAGT
CCAACCCGGTAAGACACGACTTATCGCCACTGGCAGCAGCCACTGGTAACAGGATTAGCAGAGCGAGGTA
TGTAGGCGGTGCTACAGAGTTCTTGAAGTGGTGGCCTAACTACGGCTACACTAGAAGAACAGTATTTGGT
ATCTGCGCTCTGCTGAAGCCAGTTACCTTCGGAAAAAGAGTTGGTAGCTCTTGATCCGGCAAACAAACCA
CCGCTGGTAGCGGTGGTTTTTTTGTTTGCAAGCAGCAGATTACGCGCAGAAAAAAAGGATCTCAAGAAGA
TCCTTTGATCTTTTCTACGGGGTCTGACGCTCAGTGGAACGAAAACTCACGTTAAGGGATTTTGGTCATG
AGATTATCAAAAAGGATCTTCACCTAGATCCTTTTAAATTAAAAATGAAGTTTTAAATCAATCTAAAGTA
TATATGAGTAAACTTGGTCTGACAGTTACCAATGCTTAATCAGTGAGGCACCTATCTCAGCGATCTGTCT
ATTTCGTTCATCCATAGTTGCCTGACTCCCCGTCGTGTAGATAACTACGATACGGGAGGGCTTACCATCT
GGCCCCAGTGCTGCAATGATACCGCGAGACCCACGCTCACCGGCTCCAGATTTATCAGCAATAAACCAGC
CAGCCGGAAGGGCCGAGCGCAGAAGTGGTCCTGCAACTTTATCCGCCTCCATCCAGTCTATTAATTGTTG
CCGGGAAGCTAGAGTAAGTAGTTCGCCAGTTAATAGTTTGCGCAACGTTGTTGCCATTGCTACAGGCATC
GTGGTGTCACGCTCGTCGTTTGGTATGGCTTCATTCAGCTCCGGTTCCCAACGATCAAGGCGAGTTACAT
GATCCCCCATGTTGTGCAAAAAAGCGGTTAGCTCCTTCGGTCCTCCGATCGTTGTCAGAAGTAAGTTGGC
CGCAGTGTTATCACTCATGGTTATGGCAGCACTGCATAATTCTCTTACTGTCATGCCATCCGTAAGATGC
TTTTCTGTGACTGGTGAGTACTCAACCAAGTCATTCTGAGAATAGTGTATGCGGCGACCGAGTTGCTCTT
GCCCGGCGTCAATACGGGATAATACCGCGCCACATAGCAGAACTTTAAAAGTGCTCATCATTGGAAAACG
TTCTTCGGGGCGAAAACTCTCAAGGATCTTACCGCTGTTGAGATCCAGTTCGATGTAACCCACTCGTGCA
CCCAACTGATCTTCAGCATCTTTTACTTTCACCAGCGTTTCTGGGTGAGCAAAAACAGGAAGGCAAAATG
CCGCAAAAAAGGGAATAAGGGCGACACGGAAATGTTGAATACTCATACTCTTCCTTTTTCAATATTATTG
AAGCATTTATCAGGGTTATTGTCTCATGAGCGGATACATATTTGAATGTATTTAGAAAAATAAACAAATA
GGGGTTCCGCGCACATTTCCCCGAAAAGTGCCACCTGACGTCTAAGAAACCATTATTATCATGACATTAA
CCTATAAAAATAGGCGTATCACGAGGCCCTTTCGTCGGCGCGCCGCGGCCGC
